Addgene plasmid #135949: pEF1a-T2-GpNLuc
Purpose: Expresses the GpNLuc LumiFluor targeted to the mitochondira in mammalian cells.
Depositing lab: Antonio Amelio. Depositing organization: University of North Carolina at Chapel Hill. Publication: Engineered BRET-Based Biologic Light Sources Enable Spatio-Temporal Control Over Diverse Optogenetic Systems. Parag-Sharma K, O'Banion CP, Henry EC, Musicant AM, Cleveland JL, Lawrence DS, Amelio AL. ACS Synth Biol. 2019 Dec 13. doi: 10.1021/acssynbio.9b00277. PubMed 31834783.
Backbone
  Vector backbone: pEF1α-IRES-DsRed-Express2
  Backbone manufacturer: ClontechLaboratories, Inc.
  Backbone size w/o insert (bp): 6022
  Vector type: Mammalian Expression
  Selectable markers: Neomycin (select with G418)
Growth in bacteria
  Bacterial resistance: Kanamycin, 50 μg/mL
  Growth temperature: 37°C
  Growth strain: DH5alpha
  Copy number: High Copy
Gene/Insert
  Gene/Insert name: GpNLuc LumiFluor (alt name: GpNLuc)
  Species: Synthetic
  Promoter: EF1a
  Tag / fusion protein: T2 mitochondrial localization sequence (N terminal on insert)
  Cloning method: Restriction Enzyme; 5′ cloning site KpnI (not destroyed); 3′ cloning site BamHI (not destroyed)
  Sequencing primers: 5′ TCAAGCCTCAGACAGTGGTTC
Terms and licenses: Academic/Nonprofit Terms; Industry Terms: Not Available to Industry
How to cite: pEF1a-T2-GpNLuc was a gift from Antonio Amelio (Addgene plasmid # 135949 ; http://n2t.net/addgene:135949 ; RRID:Addgene_135949)
