[The description below was written by a language model from this plasmid's Addgene catalogue record and pLannotate feature annotations shown in this document.]
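Description:
pEF1a-T2-GpNLuc is a mammalian expression plasmid of about 6.2 kb, built on the Clontech pEF1α-IRES-DsRed-Express2 backbone. It expresses the synthetic GpNLuc "LumiFluor" reporter targeted to mitochondria. Transcription is driven by the human EF-1α promoter, annotated here as the core promoter followed by portions of EF-1α intron A, and terminates at an SV40 polyadenylation signal.

The open reading frame was cloned between KpnI and BamHI sites. It begins with the N-terminal "T2" mitochondrial localization sequence, which the feature table identifies as a fragment of human TOMM20, a receptor component of the outer mitochondrial membrane import complex. This is followed by EGFP and then human codon-optimized NanoLuc luciferase. In this fusion the two reporters form a BRET pair: energy from NanoLuc's substrate oxidation is transferred to EGFP, so the protein can be followed by both luminescence and fluorescence.

No IRES or DsRed-Express2 features are annotated in the sequenced plasmid, which suggests that this part of the parental backbone is no longer present, although the record does not say so explicitly. The short large T antigen, ble and bGH poly(A) fragments in the table are probably backbone remnants or incidental matches.

The plasmid replicates in E. coli at high copy from a ColE1/pUC-type origin and also carries an f1 origin. A single NeoR/KanR gene sits behind tandem bacterial (bla) and SV40 early promoters and ends with an HSV TK poly(A) signal. It provides kanamycin selection in bacteria and G418 selection in mammalian cells. According to the associated publication, such BRET-based reporters serve as genetically encoded biological light sources for spatially and temporally controlled activation of optogenetic systems, here localized to mitochondria.
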