Features (pLannotate 1.2.2; 17 found; start..end, strand, type, name):
     19..230     +  promoter       EF-1α core promoter: core promoter for human elongation factor EF-1α
    231..344     +  intron         EF-1α intron A (fragment): intron upstream of the start codon of human EF-1α
    970..1173    +  intron         EF-1α intron A: truncated intron upstream of the start codon of human EF-1α
   1184..1227    +  misc_feature   MCS (fragment): multiple cloning site
   1234..1467    +  CDS            TOMM20 (fragment): TOM20_HUMAN - Also known as KIAA0016. Experimental evidence at protein level: Swiss-Prot protein existence level 1. Central component of the receptor complex responsible for the recognition and translocation of cytosolically synthesized mitochondrial preproteins. Together with TOM22 functions as the transit peptide receptor at the surface of the mitochondrion outer membrane and facilitates the movement of preproteins into the TOM40 translocation pore (By similarity). Required for the translocation across the mitochondrial outer membrane of cytochrome P450 monooxygenases. From Homo sapiens (Hum
   1447..2160    +  CDS            EGFP: EGFP is a basic (constitutively fluorescent) green fluorescent protein published in 1996, derived from Aequorea victoria. It is reported to be a rapidly-maturing weak dimer with moderate acid sensitivity.
   2176..2691    +  CDS            Nluc: NanoLuc® luciferase human codon-optimized
   2708..2791    +  CDS            large T antigen (fragment): large T antigen from SV40 (simian virus 40)
   2814..2935    +  polyA_signal   SV40 poly(A) signal: SV40 polyadenylation signal
   2969..3397    -  rep_origin     f1 ori (sequence partly withheld): f1 bacteriophage origin of replication; arrow indicates direction of (+) strand synthesis
   3424..3528    +  promoter       AmpR promoter: bla
   3530..3887    +  promoter       SV40 promoter: SV40 enhancer and early promoter
   3922..4716    +  CDS            NeoR/KanR: aminoglycoside phosphotransferase from Tn5; aph(3')-II (or nptII); confers resistance to neomycin, kanamycin, and G418 (Geneticin®)
   4737..4889    +  CDS            ble (fragment): BLE_KLEPN - Experimental evidence at protein level: Swiss-Prot protein existence level 1. Binding protein with a strong affinity to the bleomycin family of antibiotics. Binds to CL990; an antimitotic-antibiotic compound. From Klebsiella pneumoniae.
   4948..4995    +  polyA_signal   HSV TK poly(A) signal: herpes simplex virus thymidine kinase polyadenylation signal (Cole and Stacy, 1985)
   5086..5102    -  polyA_signal   bGH poly(A) signal (fragment): bovine growth hormone polyadenylation signal
   5324..5912    +  rep_origin     ori: high-copy-number ColE1/pMB1/pBR322/pUC origin of replication
>Addgene plasmid #135949 | pEF1a-T2-GpNLuc | addgene full sequence | sequence record 271496 | Addgene NGS Result
GCTCCGGTGCCCGTCAGTGGGCAGAGCGCACATCGCCCACAGTCCCCGAGAAGTTGGGGGGAGGGGTCGG
CAATTGAACCGGTGCCTAGAGAAGGTGGCGCGGGGTAAACTGGGAAAGTGATGTCGTGTACTGGCTCCGC
CTTTTTCCCGAGGGTGGGGGAGAACCGTATATAAGTGCAGTAGTCGCCGTGAACGTTCTTTTTCGCAACG
GGTTTGCCGCCAGAACACAGGTAAGTGCCGTGTGTGGTTCCCGCGGGCCTGGCCTCTTTACGGGTTATGG
CCCTTGCGTGCCTTGAATTACTTCCACGCCCCTGGCTGCAGTACGTGATTCTTGATCCCGAGCTTCGGGT
TGGAAGTGGGTGGGAGAGTTCGAGGCCTTGCGCTTAAGGAGCCCCTTCGCCTCGTGCTTGAGTTGAGGCC
TGGCTTGGGCGCTGGGGCCGCCGCGTGCGAATCTGGTGGCACCTTCGCGCCTGTCTCGCTGCTTTCGATA
AGTCTCTAGCCATTTAAAATTTTTGATGACCTGCTGCGACGCTTTTTTTCTGGCAAGATAGTCTTGTAAA
TGCGGGCCAAGATCTGCACACTGGTATTTCGGTTTTTGGGGCCGCGGGCGGCGACGGGGCCCGTGCGTCC
CAGCGCACATGTTCGGCGAGGCGGGGCCTGCGAGCGCGGCCACCGAGAATCGGACGGGGGTAGTCTCAAG
CTGGCCGGCCTGCTCTGGTGCCTGGCCTCGCGCCGCCGTGTATCGCCCCGCCCTGGGCGGCAAGGCTGGC
CCGGTCGGCACCAGTTGCGTGAGCGGAAAGATGGCCGCTTCCCGGCCCTGCTGCAGGGAGCTCAAAATGG
AGGACGCGGCGCTCGGGAGAGCGGGCGGGTGAGTCACCCACACAAAGGAAAAGGGCCTTTCCGTCCTCAG
CCGTCGCTTCATGTGACTCCACGGAGTACCGGGCGCCGTCCAGGCACCTCGATTAGTTCTCGAGCTTTTG
GAGTACGTCGTCTTTAGGTTGGGGGGAGGGGTTTTATGCGATGGAGTTTCCCCACACTGAGTGGGTGGAG
ACTGAAGTTAGGCCAGCTTGGCACTTGATGTAATTCTCCTTGGAATTTGCCCTTTTTGAGTTTGGATCTT
GGTTCATTCTCAAGCCTCAGACAGTGGTTCAAAGTTTTTTTCTTCCATTTCAGGTGTCGTGACGCTAGCG
CTACCGGACTCAGATCTCGAGCTCAAGCTTCGAATTCGCCACCATGGTGGGCCGGAACAGCGCTATTGCC
GCTGGAGTGTGCGGCGCCCTGTTCATCGGCTACTGCATCTACTTCGACAGGAAGAGAAGGAGCGACCCCA
ACTTCAAGAACAGGCTGAGGGAGAGAAGGAAGAAGCAGAAGCTGGCCAAGGAGAGAGCCGGCCTGAGCAA
GCTGCCCGACCTGAAGGACGCCGAGGCCGTGCAGAAGTTCGGTACCGTGAGCAAGGGCGAGGAGCTGTTC
ACCGGGGTGGTGCCCATCCTGGTCGAGCTGGACGGCGACGTAAACGGCCACAAGTTCAGCGTGTCCGGCG
AGGGCGAGGGCGATGCCACCTACGGCAAGCTGACCCTGAAGTTCATCTGCACCACCGGCAAGCTGCCCGT
GCCCTGGCCCACCCTCGTGACCACCCTGACCTACGGCGTGCAGTGCTTCAGCCGCTACCCCGACCACATG
AAGCAGCACGACTTCTTCAAGTCCGCCATGCCCGAAGGCTACGTCCAGGAGCGCACCATCTTCTTCAAGG
ACGACGGCAACTACAAGACCCGCGCCGAGGTGAAGTTCGAGGGCGACACCCTGGTGAACCGCATCGAGCT
GAAGGGCATCGACTTCAAGGAGGACGGCAACATCCTGGGGCACAAGCTGGAGTACAACTACAACAGCCAC
AACGTCTATATCATGGCCGACAAGCAGAAGAACGGCATCAAGGTGAACTTCAAGATCCGCCACAACATCG
AGGACGGCAGCGTGCAGCTCGCCGACCACTACCAGCAGAACACCCCCATCGGCGACGGCCCCGTGCTGCT
GCCCGACAACCACTACCTGAGCACCCAGTCCGCCCTGAGCAAAGACCCCAACGAGAAGCGCGATCACATG
GTCCTGCTGGAGTTCGTGACCGCCGCCGGGATCACTCTCGGCATGGACGAGCTGTACAAGGATATCTCCG
GAGGTATGGTCTTCACACTCGAAGATTTCGTTGGGGACTGGCGACAGACAGCCGGCTACAACCTGGACCA
AGTCCTTGAACAGGGAGGTGTGTCCAGTTTGTTTCAGAATCTCGGGGTGTCCGTAACTCCGATCCAAAGG
ATTGTCCTGAGCGGTGAAAATGGGCTGAAGATCGACATCCATGTCATCATCCCGTATGAAGGTCTGAGCG
GCGACCAAATGGGCCAGATCGAAAAAATTTTTAAGGTGGTGTACCCTGTGGATGATCATCACTTTAAGGT
GATCCTGCACTATGGCACACTGGTAATCGACGGGGTTACGCCGAACATGATCGACTATTTCGGACGGCCG
TATGAAGGCATCGCCGTGTTCGACGGCAAAAAGATCACTGTAACAGGGACCCTGTGGAACGGCAACAAAA
TTATCGACGAGCGCCTGATCAACCCCGACGGCTCCCTGCTGTTCCGAGTAACCATCAACGGAGTGACCGG
CTGGCGGCTGTGCGAACGCATTCTGGCGTAAGGATCCCGCGACTCTAGATCATAATCAGCCATACCACAT
TTGTAGAGGTTTTACTTGCTTTAAAAAACCTCCCACACCTCCCCCTGAACCTGAAACATAAAATGAATGC
AATTGTTGTTGTTAACTTGTTTATTGCAGCTTATAATGGTTACAAATAAAGCAATAGCATCACAAATTTC
ACAAATAAAGCATTTTTTTCACTGCATTCTAGTTGTGGTTTGTCCAAACTCATCAATGTATCTTAAGGCG
TAAATTGTAAGCGTTAATATTTTGTTAAAATTCGCGTTAAATTTTTGTTAAATCAGCTCATTTTTTAACC
AATAGGCCGAAATCGGCAAAATCCCTTATAAATCAAAAGAATAGACCGAGATAGGGT
[37 nt withheld, positions 3068-3104]
AAAGAACGTGGACTCCAACGTCAAAGG
[49 nt withheld, positions 3132-3180]
T
[91 nt withheld, positions 3182-3272]
G
[124 nt withheld, positions 3274-3397]
CAGGTGGCACTTTTCGGGGAAATGTGCGCGGAACCCCTATTTGTTTATTTTTCTAAATACATTCAAATAT
GTATCCGCTCATGAGACAATAACCCTGATAAATGCTTCAATAATATTGAAAAAGGAAGAGTCCTGAGGCG
GAAAGAACCAGCTGTGGAATGTGTGTCAGTTAGGGTGTGGAAAGTCCCCAGGCTCCCCAGCAGGCAGAAG
TATGCAAAGCATGCATCTCAATTAGTCAGCAACCAGGTGTGGAAAGTCCCCAGGCTCCCCAGCAGGCAGA
AGTATGCAAAGCATGCATCTCAATTAGTCAGCAACCATAGTCCCGCCCCTAACTCCGCCCATCCCGCCCC
TAACTCCGCCCAGTTCCGCCCATTCTCCGCCCCATGGCTGACTAATTTTTTTTATTTATGCAGAGGCCGA
GGCCGCCTCGGCCTCTGAGCTATTCCAGAAGTAGTGAGGAGGCTTTTTTGGAGGCCTAGGCTTTTGCAAA
GATCGATCAAGAGACAGGATGAGGATCGTTTCGCATGATTGAACAAGATGGATTGCACGCAGGTTCTCCG
GCCGCTTGGGTGGAGAGGCTATTCGGCTATGACTGGGCACAACAGACAATCGGCTGCTCTGATGCCGCCG
TGTTCCGGCTGTCAGCGCAGGGGCGCCCGGTTCTTTTTGTCAAGACCGACCTGTCCGGTGCCCTGAATGA
ACTGCAAGACGAGGCAGCGCGGCTATCGTGGCTGGCCACGACGGGCGTTCCTTGCGCAGCTGTGCTCGAC
GTTGTCACTGAAGCGGGAAGGGACTGGCTGCTATTGGGCGAAGTGCCGGGGCAGGATCTCCTGTCATCTC
ACCTTGCTCCTGCCGAGAAAGTATCCATCATGGCTGATGCAATGCGGCGGCTGCATACGCTTGATCCGGC
TACCTGCCCATTCGACCACCAAGCGAAACATCGCATCGAGCGAGCACGTACTCGGATGGAAGCCGGTCTT
GTCGATCAGGATGATCTGGACGAAGAGCATCAGGGGCTCGCGCCAGCCGAACTGTTCGCCAGGCTCAAGG
CGAGCATGCCCGACGGCGAGGATCTCGTCGTGACCCATGGCGATGCCTGCTTGCCGAATATCATGGTGGA
AAATGGCCGCTTTTCTGGATTCATCGACTGTGGCCGGCTGGGTGTGGCGGACCGCTATCAGGACATAGCG
TTGGCTACCCGTGATATTGCTGAAGAGCTTGGCGGCGAATGGGCTGACCGCTTCCTCGTGCTTTACGGTA
TCGCCGCTCCCGATTCGCAGCGCATCGCCTTCTATCGCCTTCTTGACGAGTTCTTCTGAGCGGGACTCTG
GGGTTCGAAATGACCGACCAAGCGACGCCCAACCTGCCATCACGAGATTTCGATTCCACCGCCGCCTTCT
ATGAAAGGTTGGGCTTCGGAATCGTTTTCCGGGACGCCGGCTGGATGATCCTCCAGCGCGGGGATCTCAT
GCTGGAGTTCTTCGCCCACCCTAGGGGGAGGCTAACTGAAACACGGAAGGAGACAATACCGGAAGGAACC
CGCGCTATGACGGCAATAAAAAGACAGAATAAAACGCACGGTGTTGGGTCGTTTGTTCATAAACGCGGGG
TTCGGTCCCAGGGCTGGCACTCTGTCGATACCCCACCGAGACCCCATTGGGGCCAATACGCCCGCGTTTC
TTCCTTTTCCCCACCCCACCCCCCAAGTTCGGGTGAAGGCCCAGGGCTCGCAGCCAACGTCGGGGCGGCA
GGCCCTGCCATAGCCTCAGGTTACTCATATATACTTTAGATTGATTTAAAACTTCATTTTTAATTTAAAA
GGATCTAGGTGAAGATCCTTTTTGATAATCTCATGACCAAAATCCCTTAACGTGAGTTTTCGTTCCACTG
AGCGTCAGACCCCGTAGAAAAGATCAAAGGATCTTCTTGAGATCCTTTTTTTCTGCGCGTAATCTGCTGC
TTGCAAACAAAAAAACCACCGCTACCAGCGGTGGTTTGTTTGCCGGATCAAGAGCTACCAACTCTTTTTC
CGAAGGTAACTGGCTTCAGCAGAGCGCAGATACCAAATACTGTTCTTCTAGTGTAGCCGTAGTTAGGCCA
CCACTTCAAGAACTCTGTAGCACCGCCTACATACCTCGCTCTGCTAATCCTGTTACCAGTGGCTGCTGCC
AGTGGCGATAAGTCGTGTCTTACCGGGTTGGACTCAAGACGATAGTTACCGGATAAGGCGCAGCGGTCGG
GCTGAACGGGGGGTTCGTGCACACAGCCCAGCTTGGAGCGAACGACCTACACCGAACTGAGATACCTACA
GCGTGAGCTATGAGAAAGCGCCACGCTTCCCGAAGGGAGAAAGGCGGACAGGTATCCGGTAAGCGGCAGG
GTCGGAACAGGAGAGCGCACGAGGGAGCTTCCAGGGGGAAACGCCTGGTATCTTTATAGTCCTGTCGGGT
TTCGCCACCTCTGACTTGAGCGTCGATTTTTGTGATGCTCGTCAGGGGGGCGGAGCCTATGGAAAAACGC
CAGCAACGCGGCCTTTTTACGGTTCCTGGCCTTTTGCTGGCCTTTTGCTCACATGTTCTTTCCTGCGTTA
TCCCCTGATTCTGTGGATAACCGTATTACCGCCATGCATTAGTTATTAATGAGTAATTCATACAAAAGGA
CTCGCCCCTGCCTTGGGGAATCCCAGGGACCGTCGTTAAACTCCCACTAACGTAGAACCCAGAGATCGCT
GCGTTCCCGCCCCCTCACCCGCCCGCTCTCGTCATCACTGAGGTGGAGAAGAGCATGCGTGAG
